Addgene plasmid #170221: LV_EF1a_CDK1-P2A-Hygro_Barcode
Purpose: Barcoded lentiviral vector to express CDK1 in mammalian cells under control of EF1a promoter. Barcoded for transcript detection in single cell RNA-seq
Depositing lab: Prashant Mali. Depositing organization: University of California, San Diego (UCSD). Publication: Charting oncogenicity of genes and variants across lineages via multiplexed screens in teratomas. Parekh U, McDonald D, Dailamy A, Wu Y, Cordes T, Zhang K, Tipps A, Metallo C, Mali P. iScience. 2021 Sep 20;24(10):103149. doi: 10.1016/j.isci.2021.103149. eCollection 2021 Oct 22. PubMed 34646987.
Backbone
  Vector backbone: Unknown
  Backbone size w/o insert (bp): 9514
  Vector type: Lentiviral
  Selectable markers: Hygromycin
Growth in bacteria
  Bacterial resistance: Ampicillin, 100 μg/mL
  Growth temperature: 37°C
  Growth strain: NEB Stable
  Copy number: High Copy
Gene/Insert
  Gene/Insert name: CDK1
  Species: H. sapiens (human)
  Insert size (bp): 891
  Entrez Gene: CDK1 (a.k.a. CDC2, CDC28A, P34CDC2)
  Promoter: EF1a
  Cloning method: Gibson Cloning
  Sequencing primers: 5′ 5'-ttctcaagcctcagacagtgg-3'
Resource information
  A portion of this plasmid was derived from a plasmid made by: Addgene #23776
Terms and licenses: Academic/Nonprofit Terms; Industry Terms: Not Available to Industry
How to cite: LV_EF1a_CDK1-P2A-Hygro_Barcode was a gift from Prashant Mali (Addgene plasmid # 170221 ; http://n2t.net/addgene:170221 ; RRID:Addgene_170221)
