[The description below was written by a language model from this plasmid's Addgene catalogue record and pLannotate feature annotations shown in this document.]
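Description:
LV_EF1a_CDK1-P2A-Hygro_Barcode is a lentiviral transfer plasmid of about 10.4 kb for stable expression of human CDK1 (cyclin-dependent kinase 1, also called CDC2) in mammalian cells. The backbone is not named in the record. It is propagated in E. coli at high copy from a ColE1/pUC-type origin with ampicillin selection (AmpR), and it also carries an f1 origin. A CMV enhancer/promoter fused to a truncated HIV-1 5' LTR drives production of the viral genomic RNA in packaging cells. This is followed by the Ψ packaging signal with a gag fragment, the Rev response element for nuclear export of the unspliced genome, and the cPPT/CTS. The 3' LTR is annotated as truncated and has a loxP site just upstream of it, followed by a bGH polyadenylation signal.

The payload is a single EF-1α promoter-driven transcript encoding the 891 bp CDK1 open reading frame and the hygromycin phosphotransferase gene (hph). The name indicates that they are joined by a P2A self-cleaving peptide, which is not annotated separately but fits the short gap between the two coding sequences. Transduced cells can therefore be selected with hygromycin while producing CDK1 as a separate protein. According to the record, the vector also carries a barcode so that the transgene transcript can be identified in single-cell RNA-seq, although the feature table does not annotate it or show its position. Outside the proviral region, an SV40/EM7 promoter-driven BleoR cassette with an SV40 poly(A) signal is a backbone remnant and would not be packaged. The associated publication used such constructs in multiplexed overexpression screens of oncogenicity in teratomas.
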