Features (pLannotate 1.2.2; 33 found; start..end, strand, type, name):
     31..83      -  misc_feature   bom (fragment): basis of mobility region from pBR322
    238..617     +  enhancer       CMV enhancer: human cytomegalovirus immediate early enhancer
    618..817     +  promoter       CMV promoter: human cytomegalovirus (CMV) immediate early promoter
    835..1015    +  LTR            5' LTR (truncated): truncated 5' long terminal repeat (LTR) from HIV-1
   1062..1187    +  misc_feature   HIV-1 Ψ: packaging signal of human immunodeficiency virus type 1
   1171..1534    +  CDS            HIV-1 gag (fragment): gag protein from human immunodeficiency virus 1; gag
   1680..1913    +  misc_feature   RRE: The Rev response element (RRE) of HIV-1 allows for Rev-dependent mRNA export from the nucleus to the cytoplasm.
   2290..2390    +  CDS            Rev (fragment): human immunodeficiency virus 1 (HIV-1) Rev protein; rev; enhances nuclear export of unspliced and incompletely spliced viral mRNAs
   2440..2557    +  misc_feature   cPPT/CTS: central polypurine tract and central termination sequence of HIV-1
   2620..2686    +  CDS            small t antigen (fragment): SV40 (simian virus 40) small t antigen
   2693..3871    +  promoter       EF-1α promoter: strong constitutive promoter for human elongation factor EF-1α
   3888..3906    +  promoter       T7 promoter: promoter for bacteriophage T7 RNA polymerase
   3926..3962    -  misc_feature   MCS (fragment): pBluescript multiple cloning site
   3970..4860    +  CDS            CDK1: CDK1_HUMAN - Also known as CDC2, CDC28A, CDKN1, P34CDC2. Experimental evidence at protein level: Swiss-Prot protein existence level 1. (Microbial infection) Acts as a receptor for hepatitis C virus (HCV) in hepatocytes and facilitates its cell entry. From Homo sapiens (Human).
   4927..5949    +  CDS            hph: KHYB_ECOLX - Experimental evidence at protein level: Swiss-Prot protein existence level 1. The aminoglycoside phosphotransferases achieve inactivation of their antibiotic substrates by phosphorylation. Only phosphorylates hygromycin and closely related compounds such as demethyl analogs and destomycin. From Escherichia coli.
   6033..6146    +  CDS            nef (fragment): NEF_HV1LA - Experimental evidence at protein level: Swiss-Prot protein existence level 1. Extracellular Nef protein targets CD4(+) T-lymphocytes for apoptosis by interacting with CXCR4 surface receptors. From Human immunodeficiency virus type 1 group M subtype B (isolate Lai) (HIV-1).
   6144..6177    +  protein_bind   loxP: Cre-mediated recombination occurs in the 8-bp core sequence (GCATACAT). Cre recombinase
   6202..6382    +  LTR            5' LTR (truncated): truncated 5' long terminal repeat (LTR) from HIV-1
   6414..6638    +  polyA_signal   bGH poly(A) signal: bovine growth hormone polyadenylation signal
   6642..6663    +  promoter       SV40 promoter (fragment): SV40 enhancer and early promoter
   6684..7112    +  rep_origin     f1 ori (sequence partly withheld): f1 bacteriophage origin of replication; arrow indicates direction of (+) strand synthesis
   7126..7455    +  promoter       SV40 promoter: SV40 enhancer and early promoter
   7503..7550    +  promoter       EM7 promoter: synthetic bacterial promoter&nbsp
   7569..7943    +  CDS            BleoR: antibiotic-binding protein; Sh ble from Streptoalloteichus hindustanus; confers resistance to bleomycin, phleomycin, and Zeocin™
   7953..8078    +  CDS            ble (fragment): BLE_KLEPN - Experimental evidence at protein level: Swiss-Prot protein existence level 1. Binding protein with a strong affinity to the bleomycin family of antibiotics. Binds to CL990; an antimitotic-antibiotic compound. From Klebsiella pneumoniae.
   8073..8194    +  polyA_signal   SV40 poly(A) signal: SV40 polyadenylation signal
   8267..8283    -  protein_bind   lac operator: The lac repressor binds to the lac operator to inhibit transcription in E. coli. This inhibition can be relieved by adding lactose or isopropyl-β-D-thiogalactopyranoside (IPTG). lac repressor encoded by lacI
   8291..8321    -  promoter       lac promoter: promoter for the E. coli lac operon
   8336..8357    -  protein_bind   CAP binding site: CAP binding activates transcription in the presence of cAMP. E. coli catabolite activator protein
   8370..8462    -  CDS            lacI (fragment): lac repressor; lacI; The lac repressor binds to the lac operator to inhibit transcription in E. coli. This inhibition can be relieved by adding lactose or isopropyl-β-D-thiogalactopyranoside (IPTG).
   8645..9233    -  rep_origin     ori: high-copy-number ColE1/pMB1/pBR322/pUC origin of replication
   9404..10264   -  CDS            AmpR: β-lactamase; bla; confers resistance to ampicillin, carbenicillin, and related antibiotics
  10265..10369   -  promoter       AmpR promoter: bla
>Addgene plasmid #170221 | LV_EF1a_CDK1-P2A-Hygro_Barcode | addgene full sequence | sequence record 334512 | Addgene NGS Result
GTCGACGGATCGGGAGATCTCCCGATCCCCTATGGTGCACTCTCAGTACAATCTGCTCTGATGCCGCATA
GTTAAGCCAGTATCTGCTCCCTGCTTGTGTGTTGGAGGTCGCTGAGTAGTGCGCGAGCAAAATTTAAGCT
ACAACAAGGCAAGGCTTGACCGACAATTGCATGAAGAATCTGCTTAGGGTTAGGCGTTTTGCGCTGCTTC
GCGATGTACGGGCCAGATATACGCGTTGACATTGATTATTGACTAGTTATTAATAGTAATCAATTACGGG
GTCATTAGTTCATAGCCCATATATGGAGTTCCGCGTTACATAACTTACGGTAAATGGCCCGCCTGGCTGA
CCGCCCAACGACCCCCGCCCATTGACGTCAATAATGACGTATGTTCCCATAGTAACGCCAATAGGGACTT
TCCATTGACGTCAATGGGTGGAGTATTTACGGTAAACTGCCCACTTGGCAGTACATCAAGTGTATCATAT
GCCAAGTACGCCCCCTATTGACGTCAATGACGGTAAATGGCCCGCCTGGCATTATGCCCAGTACATGACC
TTATGGGACTTTCCTACTTGGCAGTACATCTACGTATTAGTCATCGCTATTACCATGGTGATGCGGTTTT
GGCAGTACATCAATGGGCGTGGATAGCGGTTTGACTCACGGGGATTTCCAAGTCTCCACCCCATTGACGT
CAATGGGAGTTTGTTTTGGCACCAAAATCAACGGGACTTTCCAAAATGTCGTAACAACTCCGCCCCATTG
ACGCAAATGGGCGGTAGGCGTGTACGGTGGGAGGTCTATATAAGCAGCGCGTTTTGCCTGTACTGGGTCT
CTCTGGTTAGACCAGATCTGAGCCTGGGAGCTCTCTGGCTAACTAGGGAACCCACTGCTTAAGCCTCAAT
AAAGCTTGCCTTGAGTGCTTCAAGTAGTGTGTGCCCGTCTGTTGTGTGACTCTGGTAACTAGAGATCCCT
CAGACCCTTTTAGTCAGTGTGGAAAATCTCTAGCAGTGGCGCCCGAACAGGGACTTGAAAGCGAAAGGGA
AACCAGAGGAGCTCTCTCGACGCAGGACTCGGCTTGCTGAAGCGCGCACGGCAAGAGGCGAGGGGCGGCG
ACTGGTGAGTACGCCAAAAATTTTGACTAGCGGAGGCTAGAAGGAGAGAGATGGGTGCGAGAGCGTCAGT
ATTAAGCGGGGGAGAATTAGATCGCGATGGGAAAAAATTCGGTTAAGGCCAGGGGGAAAGAAAAAATATA
AATTAAAACATATAGTATGGGCAAGCAGGGAGCTAGAACGATTCGCAGTTAATCCTGGCCTGTTAGAAAC
ATCAGAAGGCTGTAGACAAATACTGGGACAGCTACAACCATCCCTTCAGACAGGATCAGAAGAACTTAGA
TCATTATATAATACAGTAGCAACCCTCTATTGTGTGCATCAAAGGATAGAGATAAAAGACACCAAGGAAG
CTTTAGACAAGATAGAGGAAGAGCAAAACAAAAGTAAGACCACCGCACAGCAAGCGGCCGCTGATCTTCA
GACCTGGAGGAGGAGATATGAGGGACAATTGGAGAAGTGAATTATATAAATATAAAGTAGTAAAAATTGA
ACCATTAGGAGTAGCACCCACCAAGGCAAAGAGAAGAGTGGTGCAGAGAGAAAAAAGAGCAGTGGGAATA
GGAGCTTTGTTCCTTGGGTTCTTGGGAGCAGCAGGAAGCACTATGGGCGCAGCGTCAATGACGCTGACGG
TACAGGCCAGACAATTATTGTCTGGTATAGTGCAGCAGCAGAACAATTTGCTGAGGGCTATTGAGGCGCA
ACAGCATCTGTTGCAACTCACAGTCTGGGGCATCAAGCAGCTCCAGGCAAGAATCCTGGCTGTGGAAAGA
TACCTAAAGGATCAACAGCTCCTGGGGATTTGGGGTTGCTCTGGAAAACTCATTTGCACCACTGCTGTGC
CTTGGAATGCTAGTTGGAGTAATAAATCTCTGGAACAGATTTGGAATCACACGACCTGGATGGAGTGGGA
CAGAGAAATTAACAATTACACAAGCTTAATACACTCCTTAATTGAAGAATCGCAAAACCAGCAAGAAAAG
AATGAACAAGAATTATTGGAATTAGATAAATGGGCAAGTTTGTGGAATTGGTTTAACATAACAAATTGGC
TGTGGTATATAAAATTATTCATAATGATAGTAGGAGGCTTGGTAGGTTTAAGAATAGTTTTTGCTGTACT
TTCTATAGTGAATAGAGTTAGGCAGGGATATTCACCATTATCGTTTCAGACCCACCTCCCAACCCCGAGG
GGACCCGACAGGCCCGAAGGAATAGAAGAAGAAGGTGGAGAGAGAGACAGAGACAGATCCATTCGATTAG
TGAACGGATCGGCACTGCGTGCGCCAATTCTGCAGACAAATGGCAGTATTCATCCACAATTTTAAAAGAA
AAGGGGGGATTGGGGGGTACAGTGCAGGGGAAAGAATAGTAGACATAATAGCAACAGACATACAAACTAA
AGAATTACAAAAACAAATTACAAAAATTCAAAATTTTCGGGTTTATTACAGGGACAGCAGAGATCCAGTT
TGGTTAATTAATCGATAAGCTTTGCAAAGATGGATAAAGTTTTAAACAGAGAGGAATCTTTGCAGCTAAT
GGACCTTCTAGGTCTTGAAAGGAGTGGGAATTGGCTCCGGTGCCCGTCAGTGGGCAGAGCGCACATCGCC
CACAGTCCCCGAGAAGTTGGGGGGAGGGGTCGGCAATTGAACCGGTGCCTAGAGAAGGTGGCGCGGGGTA
AACTGGGAAAGTGATGTCGTGTACTGGCTCCGCCTTTTTCCCGAGGGTGGGGGAGAACCGTATATAAGTG
CAGTAGTCGCCGTGAACGTTCTTTTTCGCAACGGGTTTGCCGCCAGAACACAGGTAAGTGCCGTGTGTGG
TTCCCGCGGGCCTGGCCTCTTTACGGGTTATGGCCCTTGCGTGCCTTGAATTACTTCCACCTGGCTGCAG
TACGTGATTCTTGATCCCGAGCTTCGGGTTGGAAGTGGGTGGGAGAGTTCGAGGCCTTGCGCTTAAGGAG
CCCCTTCGCCTCGTGCTTGAGTTGAGGCCTGGCCTGGGCGCTGGGGCCGCCGCGTGCGAATCTGGTGGCA
CCTTCGCGCCTGTCTCGCTGCTTTCGATAAGTCTCTAGCCATTTAAAATTTTTGATGACCTGCTGCGACG
CTTTTTTTCTGGCAAGATAGTCTTGTAAATGCGGGCCAAGATCTGCACACTGGTATTTCGGTTTTTGGGG
CCGCGGGCGGCGACGGGGCCCGTGCGTCCCAGCGCACATGTTCGGCGAGGCGGGGCCTGCGAGCGCGGCC
ACCGAGAATCGGACGGGGGTAGTCTCAAGCTGGCCGGCCTGCTCTGGTGCCTGGCCTCGCGCCGCCGTGT
ATCGCCCCGCCCTGGGCGGCAAGGCTGGCCCGGTCGGCACCAGTTGCGTGAGCGGAAAGATGGCCGCTTC
CCGGCCCTGCTGCAGGGAGCTCAAAATGGAGGACGCGGCGCTCGGGAGAGCGGGCGGGTGAGTCACCCAC
ACAAAGGAAAAGGGCCTTTCCGTCCTCAGCCGTCGCTTCATGTGACTCCACGGAGTACCGGGCGCCGTCC
AGGCACCTCGATTAGTTCTCGAGCTTTTGGAGTACGTCGTCTTTAGGTTGGGGGGAGGGGTTTTATGCGA
TGGAGTTTCCCCACACTGAGTGGGTGGAGACTGAAGTTAGGCCAGCTTGGCACTTGATGTAATTCTCCTT
GGAATTTGCCCTTTTTGAGTTTGGATCTTGGTTCATTCTCAAGCCTCAGACAGTGGTTCAAAGTTTTTTT
CTTCCATTTCAGGTGTCGTGAGGAATTAGCTTGGTACTAATACGACTCACTATAGGGAGACCCAAGCTGG
CTAGGTAAGCTTGATATCGAATTCCTGCAGCCCGGGGGATCCCGCCACCATGGAAGATTATACCAAAATA
GAGAAAATTGGAGAAGGTACCTATGGAGTTGTGTATAAGGGTAGACACAAAACTACAGGTCAAGTGGTAG
CCATGAAAAAAATCAGACTAGAAAGTGAAGAGGAAGGGGTTCCTAGTACTGCAATTCGGGAAATTTCTCT
ATTAAAGGAACTTCGTCATCCAAATATAGTCAGTCTTCAGGATGTGCTTATGCAGGATTCCAGGTTATAT
CTCATCTTTGAGTTTCTTTCCATGGATCTGAAGAAATACTTGGATTCTATCCCTCCTGGTCAGTACATGG
ATTCTTCACTTGTTAAGAGTTATTTATACCAAATCCTACAGGGGATTGTGTTTTGTCACTCTAGAAGAGT
TCTTCACAGAGACTTAAAACCTCAAAATCTCTTGATTGATGACAAAGGAACAATTAAACTGGCTGATTTT
GGCCTTGCCAGAGCTTTTGGAATACCTATCAGAGTATATACACATGAGGTAGTAACACTCTGGTACAGAT
CTCCAGAAGTATTGCTGGGGTCAGCTCGTTACTCAACTCCAGTTGACATTTGGAGTATAGGCACCATATT
TGCTGAACTAGCAACTAAGAAACCACTTTTCCATGGGGATTCAGAAATTGATCAACTCTTCAGGATTTTC
AGAGCTTTGGGCACTCCCAATAATGAAGTGTGGCCAGAAGTGGAATCTTTACAGGACTATAAGAATACAT
TTCCCAAATGGAAACCAGGAAGCCTAGCATCCCATGTCAAAAACTTGGATGAAAATGGCTTGGATTTGCT
CTCGAAAATGTTAATCTATGATCCAGCCAAACGAATTTCTGGCAAAATGGCACTGAATCATCCATATTTT
AATGATTTGGACAATCAGATTAAGAAGATGGGATCCGGCGCAACAAACTTCTCTCTGCTGAAACAAGCCG
GAGATGTCGAAGAGAATCCTGGACCGATGAAAAAGCCTGAACTCACCGCGACGTCTGTCGAGAAGTTTCT
GATCGAAAAGTTCGACAGCGTCTCCGACCTGATGCAGCTCTCGGAGGGCGAAGAATCTCGTGCTTTCAGC
TTCGATGTAGGAGGGCGTGGATATGTCCTGCGGGTAAATAGCTGCGCCGATGGTTTCTACAAAGATCGTT
ATGTTTATCGGCACTTTGCATCGGCCGCGCTCCCGATTCCGGAAGTGCTTGACATTGGGGAATTCAGCGA
GAGCCTGACCTATTGCATCTCCCGCCGTGCACAGGGTGTCACGTTGCAAGACCTGCCTGAAACCGAACTG
CCCGCTGTTCTGCAGCCGGTCGCGGAGGCCATGGATGCGATCGCTGCGGCCGATCTTAGCCAGACGAGCG
GGTTCGGCCCATTCGGACCGCAAGGAATCGGTCAATACACTACATGGCGTGATTTCATATGCGCGATTGC
TGATCCCCATGTGTATCACTGGCAAACTGTGATGGACGACACCGTCAGTGCGTCCGTCGCGCAGGCTCTC
GATGAGCTGATGCTTTGGGCCGAGGACTGCCCCGAAGTCCGGCACCTCGTGCACGCGGATTTCGGCTCCA
ACAATGTCCTGACGGACAATGGCCGCATAACAGCGGTCATTGACTGGAGCGAGGCGATGTTCGGGGATTC
CCAATACGAGGTCGCCAACATCTTCTTCTGGAGGCCGTGGTTGGCTTGTATGGAGCAGCAGACGCGCTAC
TTCGAGCGGAGGCATCCGGAGCTTGCAGGATCGCCGCGGCTCCGGGCGTATATGCTCCGCATTGGTCTTG
ACCAACTCTATCAGAGCTTGGTTGACGGCAATTTCGATGATGCAGCTTGGGCGCAGGGTCGATGCGACGC
AATCGTCCGATCCGGAGCCGGGACTGTCGGGCGTACACAAATCGCCCGCAGAAGCGCGGCCGTCTGGACC
GATGGCTGTGTAGAAGTACTCGCCGATAGTGGAAACCGACGCCCCAGCACTCGTCCGAGGGCAAAGGAAT
AAGTTAGAACTATTTCCTGGCTGTTACGCGCAACCGTACGCGCTCGGTTACTACTGACGGGCTTGTTAAA
CAGTGAACCGCCCGCCCCACGACCCGCAGCGCCCGACCGAAAGGAGCGCACGACCCCATGCATCGAACAA
AAGAAAAGGGGGGACTGGAAGGGCTAATTCACTCCCAACGAAGACAAGATATCATAACTTCGTATAGCAT
ACATTATACGAAGTTATCGGCTAGCTGGTCCGGACTGTACTGGGTCTCTCTGGTTAGACCAGATCTGAGC
CTGGGAGCTCTCTGGCTAACTAGGGAACCCACTGCTTAAGCCTCAATAAAGCTTGCCTTGAGTGCTTCAA
GTAGTGTGTGCCCGTCTGTTGTGTGACTCTGGTAACTAGAGATCCCTCAGACCCTTTTAGTCAGTGTGGA
AAATCTCTAGCAGGGCCCGTTTAAACCCGCTGATCAGCCTCGACTGTGCCTTCTAGTTGCCAGCCATCTG
TTGTTTGCCCCTCCCCCGTGCCTTCCTTGACCCTGGAAGGTGCCACTCCCACTGTCCTTTCCTAATAAAA
TGAGGAAATTGCATCGCATTGTCTGAGTAGGTGTCATTCTATTCTGGGGGGTGGGGTGGGGCAGGACAGC
AAGGGGGAGGATTGGGAAGACAATAGCAGGCATGCTGGGGATGCGGTGGGCTCTATGGCTTCTGAGGCGG
AAAGAACCAGCTGGGGCTCTAGGGGGTATCCCC
[124 nt withheld, positions 6684-6807]
C
[91 nt withheld, positions 6809-6899]
A
[49 nt withheld, positions 6901-6949]
CCTTTGACGTTGGAGTCCACGTTCTTT
[37 nt withheld, positions 6977-7013]
ACCCTATCTCGGTCTATTCTTTTGATTTATAAGGGATTTTGCCGATTTCGGCCTATTGGTTAAAAAATGA
GCTGATTTAACAAAAATTTAACGCGAATTAATTCTGTGGAATGTGTGTCAGTTAGGGTGTGGAAAGTCCC
CAGGCTCCCCAGCAGGCAGAAGTATGCAAAGCATGCATCTCAATTAGTCAGCAACCAGGTGTGGAAAGTC
CCCAGGCTCCCCAGCAGGCAGAAGTATGCAAAGCATGCATCTCAATTAGTCAGCAACCATAGTCCCGCCC
CTAACTCCGCCCATCCCGCCCCTAACTCCGCCCAGTTCCGCCCATTCTCCGCCCCATGGCTGACTAATTT
TTTTTATTTATGCAGAGGCCGAGGCCGCCTCTGCCTCTGAGCTATTCCAGAAGTAGTGAGGAGGCTTTTT
TGGAGGCCTAGGCTTTTGCAAAAAGCTCCCGGGAGCTTGTATATCCATTTTCGGATCTGATCAGCACGTG
TTGACAATTAATCATCGGCATAGTATATCGGCATAGTATAATACGACAAGGTGAGGAACTAAACCATGGC
CAAGTTGACCAGTGCCGTTCCGGTGCTCACCGCGCGCGACGTCGCCGGAGCGGTCGAGTTCTGGACCGAC
CGGCTCGGGTTCTCCCGGGACTTCGTGGAGGACGACTTCGCCGGTGTGGTCCGGGACGACGTGACCCTGT
TCATCAGCGCGGTCCAGGACCAGGTGGTGCCGGACAACACCCTGGCCTGGGTGTGGGTGCGCGGCCTGGA
CGAGCTGTACGCCGAGTGGTCGGAGGTCGTGTCCACGAACTTCCGGGACGCCTCCGGGCCGGCCATGACC
GAGATCGGCGAGCAGCCGTGGGGGCGGGAGTTCGCCCTGCGCGACCCGGCCGGCAACTGCGTGCACTTCG
TGGCCGAGGAGCAGGACTGACACGTGCTACGAGATTTCGATTCCACCGCCGCCTTCTATGAAAGGTTGGG
CTTCGGAATCGTTTTCCGGGACGCCGGCTGGATGATCCTCCAGCGCGGGGATCTCATGCTGGAGTTCTTC
GCCCACCCCAACTTGTTTATTGCAGCTTATAATGGTTACAAATAAAGCAATAGCATCACAAATTTCACAA
ATAAAGCATTTTTTTCACTGCATTCTAGTTGTGGTTTGTCCAAACTCATCAATGTATCTTATCATGTCTG
TATACCGTCGACCTCTAGCTAGAGCTTGGCGTAATCATGGTCATAGCTGTTTCCTGTGTGAAATTGTTAT
CCGCTCACAATTCCACACAACATACGAGCCGGAAGCATAAAGTGTAAAGCCTGGGGTGCCTAATGAGTGA
GCTAACTCACATTAATTGCGTTGCGCTCACTGCCCGCTTTCCAGTCGGGAAACCTGTCGTGCCAGCTGCA
TTAATGAATCGGCCAACGCGCGGGGAGAGGCGGTTTGCGTATTGGGCGCTCTTCCGCTTCCTCGCTCACT
GACTCGCTGCGCTCGGTCGTTCGGCTGCGGCGAGCGGTATCAGCTCACTCAAAGGCGGTAATACGGTTAT
CCACAGAATCAGGGGATAACGCAGGAAAGAACATGTGAGCAAAAGGCCAGCAAAAGGCCAGGAACCGTAA
AAAGGCCGCGTTGCTGGCGTTTTTCCATAGGCTCCGCCCCCCTGACGAGCATCACAAAAATCGACGCTCA
AGTCAGAGGTGGCGAAACCCGACAGGACTATAAAGATACCAGGCGTTTCCCCCTGGAAGCTCCCTCGTGC
GCTCTCCTGTTCCGACCCTGCCGCTTACCGGATACCTGTCCGCCTTTCTCCCTTCGGGAAGCGTGGCGCT
TTCTCATAGCTCACGCTGTAGGTATCTCAGTTCGGTGTAGGTCGTTCGCTCCAAGCTGGGCTGTGTGCAC
GAACCCCCCGTTCAGCCCGACCGCTGCGCCTTATCCGGTAACTATCGTCTTGAGTCCAACCCGGTAAGAC
ACGACTTATCGCCACTGGCAGCAGCCACTGGTAACAGGATTAGCAGAGCGAGGTATGTAGGCGGTGCTAC
AGAGTTCTTGAAGTGGTGGCCTAACTACGGCTACACTAGAAGAACAGTATTTGGTATCTGCGCTCTGCTG
AAGCCAGTTACCTTCGGAAAAAGAGTTGGTAGCTCTTGATCCGGCAAACAAACCACCGCTGGTAGCGGTG
GTTTTTTTGTTTGCAAGCAGCAGATTACGCGCAGAAAAAAAGGATCTCAAGAAGATCCTTTGATCTTTTC
TACGGGGTCTGACGCTCAGTGGAACGAAAACTCACGTTAAGGGATTTTGGTCATGAGATTATCAAAAAGG
ATCTTCACCTAGATCCTTTTAAATTAAAAATGAAGTTTTAAATCAATCTAAAGTATATATGAGTAAACTT
GGTCTGACAGTTACCAATGCTTAATCAGTGAGGCACCTATCTCAGCGATCTGTCTATTTCGTTCATCCAT
AGTTGCCTGACTCCCCGTCGTGTAGATAACTACGATACGGGAGGGCTTACCATCTGGCCCCAGTGCTGCA
ATGATACCGCGAGACCCACGCTCACCGGCTCCAGATTTATCAGCAATAAACCAGCCAGCCGGAAGGGCCG
AGCGCAGAAGTGGTCCTGCAACTTTATCCGCCTCCATCCAGTCTATTAATTGTTGCCGGGAAGCTAGAGT
AAGTAGTTCGCCAGTTAATAGTTTGCGCAACGTTGTTGCCATTGCTACAGGCATCGTGGTGTCACGCTCG
TCGTTTGGTATGGCTTCATTCAGCTCCGGTTCCCAACGATCAAGGCGAGTTACATGATCCCCCATGTTGT
GCAAAAAAGCGGTTAGCTCCTTCGGTCCTCCGATCGTTGTCAGAAGTAAGTTGGCCGCAGTGTTATCACT
CATGGTTATGGCAGCACTGCATAATTCTCTTACTGTCATGCCATCCGTAAGATGCTTTTCTGTGACTGGT
GAGTACTCAACCAAGTCATTCTGAGAATAGTGTATGCGGCGACCGAGTTGCTCTTGCCCGGCGTCAATAC
GGGATAATACCGCGCCACATAGCAGAACTTTAAAAGTGCTCATCATTGGAAAACGTTCTTCGGGGCGAAA
ACTCTCAAGGATCTTACCGCTGTTGAGATCCAGTTCGATGTAACCCACTCGTGCACCCAACTGATCTTCA
GCATCTTTTACTTTCACCAGCGTTTCTGGGTGAGCAAAAACAGGAAGGCAAAATGCCGCAAAAAAGGGAA
TAAGGGCGACACGGAAATGTTGAATACTCATACTCTTCCTTTTTCAATATTATTGAAGCATTTATCAGGG
TTATTGTCTCATGAGCGGATACATATTTGAATGTATTTAGAAAAATAAACAAATAGGGGTTCCGCGCACA
TTTCCCCGAAAAGTGCCACCTGAC
